>Addgene plasmid #141987 | TFORF2243 | addgene full sequence | sequence record 395900 | Addgene NGS Result
TTAATGTAGTCTTATGCAATACTCTTGTAGTCTTGCAACATGGTAACGATGAGTTAGCAACATGCCTTAC
AAGGAGAGAAAAAGCACCGTGCATGCCGATTGGTGGAAGTAAGGTGGTACGATCGTGCCTTATTAGGAAG
GCAACAGACGGGTCTGACATGGATTGGACGAACCACTGAATTGCCGCATTGCAGAGATATTGTATTTAAG
TGCCTAGCTCGATACATAAACGGGTCTCTCTGGTTAGACCAGATCTGAGCCTGGGAGCTCTCTGGCTAAC
TAGGGAACCCACTGCTTAAGCCTCAATAAAGCTTGCCTTGAGTGCTTCAAGTAGTGTGTGCCCGTCTGTT
GTGTGACTCTGGTAACTAGAGATCCCTCAGACCCTTTTAGTCAGTGTGGAAAATCTCTAGCAGTGGCGCC
CGAACAGGGACTTGAAAGCGAAAGGGAAACCAGAGGAGCTCTCTCGACGCAGGACTCGGCTTGCTGAAGC
GCGCACGGCAAGAGGCGAGGGGCGGCGACTGGTGAGTACGCCAAAAATTTTGACTAGCGGAGGCTAGAAG
GAGAGAGATGGGTGCGAGAGCGTCAGTATTAAGCGGGGGAGAATTAGATCGCGATGGGAAAAAATTCGGT
TAAGGCCAGGGGGAAAGAAAAAATATAAATTAAAACATATAGTATGGGCAAGCAGGGAGCTAGAACGATT
CGCAGTTAATCCTGGCCTGTTAGAAACATCAGAAGGCTGTAGACAAATACTGGGACAGCTACAACCATCC
CTTCAGACAGGATCAGAAGAACTTAGATCATTATATAATACAGTAGCAACCCTCTATTGTGTGCATCAAA
GGATAGAGATAAAAGACACCAAGGAAGCTTTAGACAAGATAGAGGAAGAGCAAAACAAAAGTAAGACCAC
CGCACAGCAAGCGGCCGCTGATCTTCAGACCTGGAGGAGGAGATATGAGGGACAATTGGAGAAGTGAATT
ATATAAATATAAAGTAGTAAAAATTGAACCATTAGGAGTAGCACCCACCAAGGCAAAGAGAAGAGTGGTG
CAGAGAGAAAAAAGAGCAGTGGGAATAGGAGCTTTGTTCCTTGGGTTCTTGGGAGCAGCAGGAAGCACTA
TGGGCGCAGCGTCAATGACGCTGACGGTACAGGCCAGACAATTATTGTCTGGTATAGTGCAGCAGCAGAA
CAATTTGCTGAGGGCTATTGAGGCGCAACAGCATCTGTTGCAACTCACAGTCTGGGGCATCAAGCAGCTC
CAGGCAAGAATCCTGGCTGTGGAAAGATACCTAAAGGATCAACAGCTCCTGGGGATTTGGGGTTGCTCTG
GAAAACTCATTTGCACCACTGCTGTGCCTTGGAATGCTAGTTGGAGTAATAAATCTCTGGAACAGATTTG
GAATCACACGACCTGGATGGAGTGGGACAGAGAAATTAACAATTACACAAGCTTAATACACTCCTTAATT
GAAGAATCGCAAAACCAGCAAGAAAAGAATGAACAAGAATTATTGGAATTAGATAAATGGGCAAGTTTGT
GGAATTGGTTTAACATAACAAATTGGCTGTGGTATATAAAATTATTCATAATGATAGTAGGAGGCTTGGT
AGGTTTAAGAATAGTTTTTGCTGTACTTTCTATAGTGAATAGAGTTAGGCAGGGATATTCACCATTATCG
TTTCAGACCCACCTCCCAACCCCGAGGGGACCCATGCATTGCATCTCAATTAGTCAGCAACCAGGTGTGG
AAAGTCCCCAGGCTCCCCAGCAGGCAGAAGTATGCAAAGCATGCGTCTCAATTAGTCAGCAACCATAGTC
CCGCCCCTAACTCCGCCCATCCCGCCCCTAACTCCGCCCAGTTCCGCCCATTCTCCGCCCCATGGCTGAC
TAATTTTTTTTATTTATGCAGAGGCCGAGGCCGCCTCGGCCTCTGAGCTATTCCAGAAGTAGTGAGGAGG
CTTTTTTGGAGGCCTAGGCTTTTGCAAAAAGCTTTCTAGAGGTACCACCGGAGCTTACCATGACCGAGTA
CAAGCCCACGGTGCGCCTCGCCACCCGCGACGACGTCCCCAGGGCCGTACGCACCCTCGCCGCCGCGTTC
GCCGACTACCCCGCCACGCGCCACACCGTCGATCCGGACCGCCACATCGAGCGGGTCACCGAGCTGCAAG
AACTCTTCCTCACGCGCGTCGGGCTCGACATCGGCAAGGTGTGGGTCGCGGACGACGGCGCCGCCGTGGC
GGTCTGGACCACGCCGGAGAGCGTCGAAGCGGGGGCGGTGTTCGCCGAGATCGGCCCGCGCATGGCCGAG
TTGAGCGGTTCCCGGCTGGCCGCGCAGCAACAGATGGAAGGCCTCCTGGCGCCGCACCGGCCCAAGGAGC
CCGCGTGGTTCCTGGCCACCGTCGGCGTCTCGCCCGACCACCAGGGCAAGGGTCTGGGCAGCGCCGTCGT
GCTCCCCGGAGTGGAGGCGGCCGAGCGCGCCGGGGTGCCCGCCTTCCTGGAGACCTCCGCGCCCCGCAAC
CTCCCCTTCTACGAGCGGCTCGGCTTCACCGTCACCGCCGACGTCGAGGTGCCCGAAGGACCGCGCACCT
GGTGCATGACCCGCAAGCCCGGTGCCAGTTAACGAATTCTAGATCTTGAGACAAATGGCAGTATTCATCC
ACAATTTTAAAAGAAAAGGGGGGATTGGGGGGTACAGTGCAGGGGAAAGAATAGTAGACATAATAGCAAC
AGACATACAAACTAAAGAATTACAAAAACAAATTACAAAAATTCAAAATTTTCGGGTTTATTACAGGGAC
AGCAGAGATCCACTTTGGCGCCGGCTCGAGGCCTGCAGGTGCAAAGATGGATAAAGTTTTAAACAGAGAG
GAATCTTTGCAGCTAATGGACCTTCTAGGTCTTGAAAGGAGTGGGAATTGGCTCCGGTGCCCGTCAGTGG
GCAGAGCGCACATCGCCCACAGTCCCCGAGAAGTTGGGGGGAGGGGTCGGCAATTGAACCGGTGCCTAGA
GAAGGTGGCGCGGGGTAAACTGGGAAAGTGATGTCGTGTACTGGCTCCGCCTTTTTCCCGAGGGTGGGGG
AGAACCGTATATAAGTGCAGTAGTCGCCGTGAACGTTCTTTTTCGCAACGGGTTTGCCGCCAGAACACAG
GTAAGTGCCGTGTGTGGTTCCCGCGGGCCTGGCCTCTTTACGGGTTATGGCCCTTGCGTGCCTTGAATTA
CTTCCACCTGGCTGCAGTACGTGATTCTTGATCCCGAGCTTCGGGTTGGAAGTGGGTGGGAGAGTTCGAG
GCCTTGCGCTTAAGGAGCCCCTTCGCCTCGTGCTTGAGTTGAGGCCTGGCCTGGGCGCTGGGGCCGCCGC
GTGCGAATCTGGTGGCACCTTCGCGCCTGTCTCGCTGCTTTCGATAAGTCTCTAGCCATTTAAAATTTTT
GATGACCTGCTGCGACGCTTTTTTTCTGGCAAGATAGTCTTGTAAATGCGGGCCAAGATCTGCACACTGG
TATTTCGGTTTTTGGGGCCGCGGGCGGCGACGGGGCCCGTGCGTCCCAGCGCACATGTTCGGCGAGGCGG
GGCCTGCGAGCGCGGCCACCGAGAATCGGACGGGGGTAGTCTCAAGCTGGCCGGCCTGCTCTGGTGCCTG
GCCTCGCGCCGCCGTGTATCGCCCCGCCCTGGGCGGCAAGGCTGGCCCGGTCGGCACCAGTTGCGTGAGC
GGAAAGATGGCCGCTTCCCGGCCCTGCTGCAGGGAGCTCAAAATGGAGGACGCGGCGCTCGGGAGAGCGG
GCGGGTGAGTCACCCACACAAAGGAAAAGGGCCTTTCCGTCCTCAGCCGTCGCTTCATGTGACTCCACGG
AGTACCGGGCGCCGTCCAGGCACCTCGATTAGTTCTCGAGCTTTTGGAGTACGTCGTCTTTAGGTTGGGG
GGAGGGGTTTTATGCGATGGAGTTTCCCCACACTGAGTGGGTGGAGACTGAAGTTAGGCCAGCTTGGCAC
TTGATGTAATTCTCCTTGGAATTTGCCCTTTTTGAGTTTGGATCTTGGTTCATTCTCAAGCCTCAGACAG
TGGTTCAAAGTTTTTTTCTTCCATTTCAGGTGTCGTGAGGCTAGCACCGCCACCATGTCGGTTCCAGGAC
CTTACCAGGCGGCCACTGGGCCTTCCTCAGCACCATCCGCACCTCCATCCTATGAAGAGACAGTGGCTGT
TAACAGTTATTACCCCACACCTCCAGCTCCCATGCCTGGGCCAACTACGGGGCTTGTGACGGGGCCTGAT
GGGAAGGGCATGAATCCTCCTTCGTATTATACCCAGCCAGCGCCCATCCCCAATAACAATCCAATTACCG
TGCAGACGGTCTACGTGCAGCACCCCATCACCTTTTTGGACCGCCCTATCCAAATGTGTTGTCCTTCCTG
CAACAAGATGATCGTGAGTCAGCTGTCCTATAACGCCGGTGCTCTGACCTGGCTGTCCTGCGGGAGCCTG
TGCCTGCTGGGGCAGGAGTGCAGTGGTACGATCGTAGCTCTCCGCAGCTTTGATCTCCTGGGCTCCTGCA
ATCCGCCCAGCTCAGCCTCCTAGTAATGAACTAGTCCGTAACTTGAAAGTATTTCGATTTCTTGGCTTTA
TATATCTTGTGGAAAGGACGAGGTCTCGGGAAGATCTTCGAAGACACGCGTTAAGTCGACAATCAACCTC
TGGATTACAAAATTTGTGAAAGATTGACTGGTATTCTTAACTATGTTGCTCCTTTTACGCTATGTGGATA
CGCTGCTTTAATGCCTTTGTATCATGCTATTGCTTCCCGTATGGCTTTCATTTTCTCCTCCTTGTATAAA
TCCTGGTTGCTGTCTCTTTATGAGGAGTTGTGGCCCGTTGTCAGGCAACGTGGCGTGGTGTGCACTGTGT
TTGCTGACGCAACCCCCACTGGTTGGGGCATTGCCACCACCTGTCAGCTCCTTTCCGGGACTTTCGCTTT
CCCCCTCCCTATTGCCACGGCGGAACTCATCGCCGCCTGCCTTGCCCGCTGCTGGACAGGGGCTCGGCTG
TTGGGCACTGACAATTCCGTGGTGTTGTCGGGGAAATCATCGTCCTTTCCTTGGCTGCTCGCCTGTGTTG
CCACCTGGATTCTGCGCGGGACGTCCTTCTGCTACGTCCCTTCGGCCCTCAATCCAGCGGACCTTCCTTC
CCGCGGCCTGCTGCCGGCTCTGCGGCCTCTTCCGCGTCTTCGCCTTCGCCCTCAGACGAGTCGGATCTCC
CTTTGGGCCGCCTCCCCGCGTCGACTTTAAGACCAATGACTTACAAGGCAGCTGTAGATCTTAGCCACTT
TTTAAAAGAAAAGGGGGGACTGGAAGGGCTAATTCACTCCCAACGAAGACAAGATCTGCTTTTTGCTTGT
ACTGGGTCTCTCTGGTTAGACCAGATCTGAGCCTGGGAGCTCTCTGGCTAACTAGGGAACCCACTGCTTA
AGCCTCAATAAAGCTTGCCTTGAGTGCTTCAAGTAGTGTGTGCCCGTCTGTTGTGTGACTCTGGTAACTA
GAGATCCCTCAGACCCTTTTAGTCAGTGTGGAAAATCTCTAGCAGTACGTATAGTAGTTCATGTCATCTT
ATTATTCAGTATTTATAACTTGCAAAGAAATGAATATCAGAGAGTGAGAGGAACTTGTTTATTGCAGCTT
ATAATGGTTACAAATAAAGCAATAGCATCACAAATTTCACAAATAAAGCATTTTTTTCACTGCATTCTAG
TTGTGGTTTGTCCAAACTCATCAATGTATCTTATCATGTCTGGCTCTAGCTATCCCGCCCCTAACTCCGC
CCATCCCGCCCCTAACTCCGCCCAGTTCCGCCCATTCTCCGCCCCATGGCTGACTAATTTTTTTTATTTA
TGCAGAGGCCGAGGCCGCCTCGGCCTCTGAGCTATTCCAGAAGTAGTGAGGAGGCTTTTTTGGAGGCCTA
GGGACGTACCCAATTCGCCCTATAGTGAGTCGTATTACGCGCGCTCACTGGCCGTCGTTTTACAACGTCG
TGACTGGGAAAACCCTGGCGTTACCCAACTTAATCGCCTTGCAGCACATCCCCCTTTCGCCAGCTGGCGT
AATAGCGAAGAGGCCCGCACCGATCGCCCTTCCCAACAGTTGCGCAGCCTGAATGGCGAATGGG
[124 nt withheld, positions 6155-6278]
C
[91 nt withheld, positions 6280-6370]
A
[49 nt withheld, positions 6372-6420]
CCTTTGACGTTGGAGTCCACGTTCTTT
[37 nt withheld, positions 6448-6484]
ACCCTATCTCGGTCTATTCTTTTGATTTATAAGGGATTTTGCCGATTTCGGCCTATTGGTTAAAAAATGA
GCTGATTTAACAAAAATTTAACGCGAATTTTAACAAAATATTAACGCTTACAATTTAGGTGGCACTTTTC
GGGGAAATGTGCGCGGAACCCCTATTTGTTTATTTTTCTAAATACATTCAAATATGTATCCGCTCATGAG
ACAATAACCCTGATAAATGCTTCAATAATATTGAAAAAGGAAGAGTATGAGTATTCAACATTTCCGTGTC
GCCCTTATTCCCTTTTTTGCGGCATTTTGCCTTCCTGTTTTTGCTCACCCAGAAACGCTGGTGAAAGTAA
AAGATGCTGAAGATCAGTTGGGTGCACGAGTGGGTTACATCGAACTGGATCTCAACAGCGGTAAGATCCT
TGAGAGTTTTCGCCCCGAAGAACGTTTTCCAATGATGAGCACTTTTAAAGTTCTGCTATGTGGCGCGGTA
TTATCCCGTATTGACGCCGGGCAAGAGCAACTCGGTCGCCGCATACACTATTCTCAGAATGACTTGGTTG
AGTACTCACCAGTCACAGAAAAGCATCTTACGGATGGCATGACAGTAAGAGAATTATGCAGTGCTGCCAT
AACCATGAGTGATAACACTGCGGCCAACTTACTTCTGACAACGATCGGAGGACCGAAGGAGCTAACCGCT
TTTTTGCACAACATGGGGGATCATGTAACTCGCCTTGATCGTTGGGAACCGGAGCTGAATGAAGCCATAC
CAAACGACGAGCGTGACACCACGATGCCTGTAGCAATGGCAACAACGTTGCGCAAACTATTAACTGGCGA
ACTACTTACTCTAGCTTCCCGGCAACAATTAATAGACTGGATGGAGGCGGATAAAGTTGCAGGACCACTT
CTGCGCTCGGCCCTTCCGGCTGGCTGGTTTATTGCTGATAAATCTGGAGCCGGTGAGCGTGGGTCTCGCG
GTATCATTGCAGCACTGGGGCCAGATGGTAAGCCCTCCCGTATCGTAGTTATCTACACGACGGGGAGTCA
GGCAACTATGGATGAACGAAATAGACAGATCGCTGAGATAGGTGCCTCACTGATTAAGCATTGGTAACTG
TCAGACCAAGTTTACTCATATATACTTTAGATTGATTTAAAACTTCATTTTTAATTTAAAAGGATCTAGG
TGAAGATCCTTTTTGATAATCTCATGACCAAAATCCCTTAACGTGAGTTTTCGTTCCACTGAGCGTCAGA
CCCCGTAGAAAAGATCAAAGGATCTTCTTGAGATCCTTTTTTTCTGCGCGTAATCTGCTGCTTGCAAACA
AAAAAACCACCGCTACCAGCGGTGGTTTGTTTGCCGGATCAAGAGCTACCAACTCTTTTTCCGAAGGTAA
CTGGCTTCAGCAGAGCGCAGATACCAAATACTGTTCTTCTAGTGTAGCCGTAGTTAGGCCACCACTTCAA
GAACTCTGTAGCACCGCCTACATACCTCGCTCTGCTAATCCTGTTACCAGTGGCTGCTGCCAGTGGCGAT
AAGTCGTGTCTTACCGGGTTGGACTCAAGACGATAGTTACCGGATAAGGCGCAGCGGTCGGGCTGAACGG
GGGGTTCGTGCACACAGCCCAGCTTGGAGCGAACGACCTACACCGAACTGAGATACCTACAGCGTGAGCT
ATGAGAAAGCGCCACGCTTCCCGAAGGGAGAAAGGCGGACAGGTATCCGGTAAGCGGCAGGGTCGGAACA
GGAGAGCGCACGAGGGAGCTTCCAGGGGGAAACGCCTGGTATCTTTATAGTCCTGTCGGGTTTCGCCACC
TCTGACTTGAGCGTCGATTTTTGTGATGCTCGTCAGGGGGGCGGAGCCTATGGAAAAACGCCAGCAACGC
GGCCTTTTTACGGTTCCTGGCCTTTTGCTGGCCTTTTGCTCACATGTTCTTTCCTGCGTTATCCCCTGAT
TCTGTGGATAACCGTATTACCGCCTTTGAGTGAGCTGATACCGCTCGCCGCAGCCGAACGACCGAGCGCA
GCGAGTCAGTGAGCGAGGAAGCGGAAGAGCGCCCAATACGCAAACCGCCTCTCCCCGCGCGTTGGCCGAT
TCATTAATGCAGCTGGCACGACAGGTTTCCCGACTGGAAAGCGGGCAGTGAGCGCAACGCAATTAATGTG
AGTTAGCTCACTCATTAGGCACCCCAGGCTTTACACTTTATGCTTCCGGCTCGTATGTTGTGTGGAATTG
TGAGCGGATAACAATTTCACACAGGAAACAGCTATGACCATGATTACGCCAAGCGCGCAATTAACCCTCA
CTAAAGGGAACAAAAGCTGGAGCTGCAAGC
Features (pLannotate 1.2.2; 31 found; start..end, strand, type, name):
      5..231     +  promoter       RSV promoter: Rous sarcoma virus enhancer/promoter
    232..412     +  LTR            5' LTR (truncated): truncated 5' long terminal repeat (LTR) from HIV-1
    459..584     +  misc_feature   HIV-1 Ψ: packaging signal of human immunodeficiency virus type 1
    568..931     +  CDS            HIV-1 gag (fragment): gag protein from human immunodeficiency virus 1; gag
   1077..1310    +  misc_feature   RRE: The Rev response element (RRE) of HIV-1 allows for Rev-dependent mRNA export from the nucleus to the cytoplasm.
   1687..1713    +  CDS            Rev (fragment): human immunodeficiency virus 1 (HIV-1) Rev protein; rev; enhances nuclear export of unspliced and incompletely spliced viral mRNAs
   1720..1743    +  promoter       SV40 promoter (fragment): SV40 early promoter
   1744..1815    +  promoter       SV40 promoter (fragment): SV40 enhancer and early promoter
   1839..1974    +  rep_origin     SV40 ori: SV40 origin of replication
   2020..2616    +  CDS            PuroR (fragment): puromycin N-acetyltransferase; pac from Streptomyces; confers resistance to puromycin
   2665..2782    +  misc_feature   cPPT/CTS: central polypurine tract and central termination sequence of HIV-1
   2847..2913    +  CDS            small t antigen (fragment): SV40 (simian virus 40) small t antigen
   2920..4098    +  promoter       EF-1α promoter: strong constitutive promoter for human elongation factor EF-1α
   4115..4492    +  CDS            LITAF (fragment): LITAF_HUMAN - Also known as PIG7 From Homo sapiens (Human).
   4586..4639    +  promoter       U6 promoter (fragment): RNA polymerase III promoter for human U6 snRNA
   4681..5269    +  misc_feature   WPRE: woodchuck hepatitis virus posttranscriptional regulatory element
   5320..5339    +  misc_feature   cPPT/CTS (fragment): central polypurine tract and central termination sequence of HIV-1
   5341..5574    +  LTR            3' LTR (ΔU3): self-inactivating 3' long terminal repeat (LTR) from HIV-1
   5652..5773    +  polyA_signal   SV40 poly(A) signal: SV40 polyadenylation signal
   5813..5948    +  rep_origin     SV40 ori: SV40 origin of replication
   5969..5987    -  promoter       T7 promoter: promoter for bacteriophage T7 RNA polymerase
   5995..6150    +  CDS            lacZα (fragment): LacZα fragment of β-galactosidase; lacZ fragment
   6155..6583    +  rep_origin     f1 ori (sequence partly withheld): f1 bacteriophage origin of replication; arrow indicates direction of (+) strand synthesis
   6636..6740    +  promoter       AmpR promoter: bla
   6741..7601    +  CDS            AmpR: β-lactamase; bla; confers resistance to ampicillin, carbenicillin, and related antibiotics
   7772..8360    +  rep_origin     ori: high-copy-number ColE1/pMB1/pBR322/pUC origin of replication
   8543..8635    +  CDS            lacI (fragment): lac repressor; lacI; The lac repressor binds to the lac operator to inhibit transcription in E. coli. This inhibition can be relieved by adding lactose or isopropyl-β-D-thiogalactopyranoside (IPTG).
   8648..8669    +  protein_bind   CAP binding site: CAP binding activates transcription in the presence of cAMP. E. coli catabolite activator protein
   8684..8714    +  promoter       lac promoter: promoter for the E. coli lac operon
   8722..8738    +  protein_bind   lac operator: The lac repressor binds to the lac operator to inhibit transcription in E. coli. This inhibition can be relieved by adding lactose or isopropyl-β-D-thiogalactopyranoside (IPTG). lac repressor encoded by lacI
   8783..8801    +  promoter       T3 promoter: promoter for bacteriophage T3 RNA polymerase
