[The description below was written by a language model from this plasmid's Addgene catalogue record and pLannotate feature annotations shown in this document.]
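Description:
TFORF2243 is a third-generation-style, self-inactivating lentiviral expression plasmid built on the pLX_TRC317 backbone from the Broad Institute Genetic Perturbation Platform. It carries the human LITAF open reading frame (also known as PIG7, SIMPLE or TP53I7) and belongs to a barcoded transcription factor ORF collection. In bacteria it is maintained through a high-copy ColE1/pUC-type origin and selected with ampicillin via the β-lactamase gene. An f1 origin and remnants of a lac/lacZα cloning region with T7 and T3 promoters are also present in the plasmid backbone. The depositor notes a risk of recombination, which is common for LTR-containing plasmids.

The viral genome is transcribed from an RSV promoter fused to a truncated HIV-1 5' LTR. This is followed by the Ψ packaging signal with a partial gag sequence, the Rev response element for Rev-dependent nuclear export, and a cPPT/CTS that aids nuclear import of the reverse-transcribed genome. An SV40 early promoter/origin drives puromycin N-acetyltransferase so that transduced mammalian cells can be selected. Downstream, the strong constitutive EF-1α promoter drives the synthesized LITAF ORF. The catalogue lists the insert as 560 bp, while the annotation recognises only about 380 bp as a LITAF fragment, consistent with a specific transcript isoform. A WPRE enhances transcript expression, and the ΔU3 3' LTR inactivates LTR promoter activity after integration. An SV40 polyadenylation signal lies beyond the 3' LTR.

Each vector in the collection carries a unique 24-bp barcode, although the feature table does not annotate it. The barcode identifies the overexpressed factor in pooled screens, such as screens of directed cell differentiation.
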