Addgene plasmid #141987: TFORF2243
Purpose: Lentiviral vector for overexpressing transcription factor ORFs with unique 24-bp barcodes. Barcodes facilitate identification of transcription factors in pooled screens.
Depositing lab: Feng Zhang. Depositing organization: Broad Institute. Publication: A transcription factor atlas of directed differentiation. Joung J, Ma S, Tay T, Geiger-Schuller KR, Kirchgatterer PC, Verdine VK, Guo B, Arias-Garcia MA, Allen WE, Singh A, Kuksenko O, Abudayyeh OO, Gootenberg JS, Fu Z, Macrae RK, Buenrostro JD, Regev A, Zhang F. Cell. 2023 Jan 5;186(1):209-229.e26. doi: 10.1016/j.cell.2022.11.026. PubMed 36608654.
Backbone
  Vector backbone: pLX_TRC317
  Backbone manufacturer: Broad Institute Genetic Perturbation Platform
  Backbone size w/o insert (bp): 8264
  Vector type: Mammalian Expression, Lentiviral
  Selectable markers: Puromycin
Growth in bacteria
  Bacterial resistance: Ampicillin, 100 μg/mL
  Growth temperature: 37°C
  Growth strain: NEB Stable
  Copy number: High Copy
Gene/Insert
  Gene/Insert name: LITAF
  Species: H. sapiens (human)
  Insert size (bp): 560
  Entrez Gene: LITAF (a.k.a. PIG7, SIMPLE, TP53I7)
  Promoter: EF1a
  Cloning method: Unknown
  Sequencing primers: 5′ GGGTGGAGACTGAAGTTAGGCCAG; 3′ CACATAGCGTAAAAGGAGCAACATAG
Terms and licenses: Academic/Nonprofit Terms; Industry Terms: Not Available to Industry
Depositor comments: NM_001136473,ENST00000413364,ENST00000620789 . The transcription factor ORF portion of this plasmid was synthesized by Genewiz. Please test multiple small colonies in case of plasmid recombination. To make this collection available in a timely manner, a portion of this collection was not fully sequenced by Addgene. If an Addgene verified full plasmid sequence is not available, please contact us prior to placing an order to request the full sequence.
How to cite: TFORF2243 was a gift from Feng Zhang (Addgene plasmid # 141987 ; http://n2t.net/addgene:141987 ; RRID:Addgene_141987)
