>Addgene plasmid #141987 | TFORF2243 | depositor partial sequence | sequence record 278098 | Insert
ACCGCCACCATGTCGGTTCCAGGACCTTACCAGGCGGCCACTGGGCCTTCCTCAGCACCATCCGCACCTC
CATCCTATGAAGAGACAGTGGCTGTTAACAGTTATTACCCCACACCTCCAGCTCCCATGCCTGGGCCAAC
TACGGGGCTTGTGACGGGGCCTGATGGGAAGGGCATGAATCCTCCTTCGTATTATACCCAGCCAGCGCCC
ATCCCCAATAACAATCCAATTACCGTGCAGACGGTCTACGTGCAGCACCCCATCACCTTTTTGGACCGCC
CTATCCAAATGTGTTGTCCTTCCTGCAACAAGATGATCGTGAGTCAGCTGTCCTATAACGCCGGTGCTCT
GACCTGGCTGTCCTGCGGGAGCCTGTGCCTGCTGGGGCAGGAGTGCAGTGGTACGATCGTAGCTCTCCGC
AGCTTTGATCTCCTGGGCTCCTGCAATCCGCCCAGCTCAGCCTCCTAGTAATGAACTAGTCCGTAACTTG
AAAGTATTTCGATTTCTTGGCTTTATATATCTTGTGGAAAGGACGAGGTCTCGGGAAGATCTTCGAAGAC
