>Addgene plasmid #141987 | TFORF2243 | depositor partial sequence | sequence record 278099 | Barcode
GGTCTCGGGAAGATCTTCGAAGAC
